>Addgene plasmid #127674 | pUS252 | addgene full sequence | sequence record 251848 | Addgene NGS Result
CGCTCGCCGCAGCCGAACGACCGAGCGCAGCGAGTCAGTGAGCGAGGAAGCGGAAGAGCGCCCAATACGC
AAACCGCCTCTCCCCGCGCGTTGGCCGATTCATTAATGCAGCTGGCACGACAGGTTTCCCGACTGGAAAG
CGGGCAGTGAGCGCAACGCAATTAATGTGAGTTAGCTCACTCATTAGGCACCCCAGGCTTTACACTTTAT
GCTTCCGGCTCGTATGTTGTGTGGAATTGTGAGCGGATAACAATTTCACGGATCCGAATTCTAGACCTCG
AGGAGGTTTCATATGGTGAGCAGTGGCGAAGATATTTTCTCGGGCTTGGTTCCGATTCTGATCGAGCTGG
AGGGCGATGTGAACGGTCATCGTTTTAGCGTTCGCGGTGAAGGTTATGGCGACGCGAGCAACGGCAAACT
GGAAATTAAGTTCATCTGCACGACCGGTCGCCTGCCGGTGCCTTGGCCGACCTTGGTGACGACCTTGTCG
TATGGCGTGCAGTGTTTTGCGAAGTATCCGGAGCACATGCGCCAAAACGATTTCTTTAAAAGTGCGATGC
CGGACGGTTACGTCCAGGAGCGTACCATTTCCTTCAAGGAAGATGGCACGTACAAAACTCGCGCAGAGGT
TAAGTTTGAAGGTGAAGCGCTGGTCAATCGTATCGATTTGAAGGGTTTGGAGTTTAAAGAGGATGGTAAC
ATTCTGGGCCATAAACTGGAGTATAGCTTCAACAGCCATTATGTTTACATTACGGCAGACAAGAATCGTA
ACGGCTTGGAGGCCCAATTCCGTATTCGCCACAATGTTGATGACGGTAGCGTCCAACTGGCCGACCATTA
CCAACAGAACACCCCAATTGGTGAGGGTCCGGTGTTGCTGCCGGAACAACACTATCTGACGACCAATAGC
GTGCTGAGCAAAGATCCGCAGGAACGCCGTGATCACATGGTCCTGGTGGAATTTGTGACCGCTGCGGGCT
TGAGCCTGGGTATGGACGAGCTGTATAAGAGCTAATGAAAGCTTGCTGCAGGCATGCAAGCTTGGCACTG
GCCGTCGTTTTACAACGTCGTGACTGGGAAAACCCTGGCGTTACCCAACTTAATCGCCTTGCAGCACATC
CCCCTTTCGCCAGCTGGCGTAATAGCGAAGAGGCCCGCACCGATCGCCCTTCCCAACAGTTGCGCAGCCT
GAATGGCGAATGGCGATAAGCTAGCTTCACGCTGCCGCAAGCACTCAGGGCGCAAGGGCTGCTAAAGGAA
GCGGAACACGTAGAAAGCCAGTCCGCAGAAACGGTGCTGACCCCGGATGAATGTCAGCTACTGGGCTATC
TGGACAAGGGAAAACGCAAGCGCAAAGAGAAAGCAGGTAGCTTGCAGTGGGCTTACATGGCGATAGCTAG
ACTGGGCGGTTTTATGGACAGCAAGCGAACCGGAATTGCCAGCTGGGGCGCCCTCTGGTAAGGTTGGGAA
GCCCTGCAAAGTAAACTGGATGGCTTTCTTGCCGCCAAGGATCTGATGGCGCAGGGGATCAAGATCTGAT
CAAGAGACAGGATGAGGATCGTTTCGCATGATTGAACAAGATGGATTGCACGCAGGTTCTCCGGCCGCTT
GGGTGGAGAGGCTATTCGGCTATGACTGGGCACAACAGACAATCGGCTGCTCTGATGCCGCCGTGTTCCG
GCTGTCAGCGCAGGGGCGCCCGGTTCTTTTTGTCAAGACCGACCTGTCCGGTGCCCTGAATGAACTCCAA
GACGAGGCAGCGCGGCTATCGTGGCTGGCCACGACGGGCGTTCCTTGCGCAGCTGTGCTCGACGTTGTCA
CTGAAGCGGGAAGGGACTGGCTGCTATTGGGCGAAGTGCCGGGGCAGGATCTCCTGTCATCTCACCTTGC
TCCTGCCGAGAAAGTATCCATCATGGCTGATGCAATGCGGCGGCTGCATACGCTTGATCCGGCTACCTGC
CCATTCGACCACCAAGCGAAACATCGCATCGAGCGAGCACGTACTCGGATGGAAGCCGGTCTTGTCGATC
AGGATGATCTGGACGAAGAGCATCAGGGGCTCGCGCCAGCCGAACTGTTCGCCAGGCTCAAGGCGCGGAT
GCCCGACGGCGAGGATCTCGTCGTGACCCATGGCGATGCCTGCTTGCCGAATATCATGGTGGAAAATGGC
CGCTTTTCTGGATTCATCGACTGTGGCCGGCTGGGTGTGGCGGACCGCTATCAGGACATAGCGTTGGCTA
CCCGTGATATTGCTGAAGAGCTTGGCGGCGAATGGGCTGACCGCTTCCTCGTGCTTTACGGTATCGCCGC
TCCCGATTCGCAGCGCATCGCCTTCTATCGCCTTCTTGACGAGTTCTTCTGAGCGGGACTCTGGGGTTCG
AAATGACCGACCAAGCGACGCCCAACCTGCCATCACGAGATTTCGATTCCACCGCCGCCTTCTATGAAAG
GTTGGGCTTCGGAATCGTTTTCCGGGACGCCGGCTGGATGATCCTCCAGCGCGGGGATCTCATGCTGGAG
TTCTTCGCCCACCCCAAAAGGATCTAGGTGAAGATCCTTTTTGATAATCTCATGACCAAAATCCCTTAAC
GTGAGTTTTCGTTCCACTGAGCGTCAGACCCCGTAGAAAAGATCAAAGGATCTTCTTGAGATCCTTTTTT
TCTGCGCGTAATCTGCTGCTTGCAAACAAAAAAACCACCGCTACCAGCGGTGGTTTGTTTGCCGGATCAA
GAGCTACCAACTCTTTTTCCGAAGGTAACTGGCTTCAGCAGAGCGCAGATACCAAATACTGTTCTTCTAG
TGTAGCCGTAGTTAGGCCACCACTTCAAGAACTCTGTAGCACCGCCTACATACCTCGCTCTGCTAATCCT
GTTACCAGTGGCTGCTGCCAGTGGCGATAAGTCGTGTCTTACCGGGTTGGACTCAAGACGATAGTTACCG
GATAAGGCGCAGCGGTCGGGCTGAACGGGGGGTTCGTGCACACAGCCCAGCTTGGAGCGAACGACCTACA
CCGAACTGAGATACCTACAGCGTGAGCTATGAGAAAGCGCCACGCTTCCCGAAGGGAGAAAGGCGGACAG
GTATCCGGTAAGCGGCAGGGTCGGAACAGGAGAGCGCACGAGGGAGCTTCCAGGGGGAAACGCCTGGTAT
CTTTATAGTCCTGTCGGGTTTCGCCACCTCTGACTTGAGCGTCGATTTTTGTGATGCTCGTCAGGGGGGC
GGAGCCTATGGAAAAACGCCAGCAACGCGGCCTTTTTACGGTTCCTGGCCTTTTGCTGGCCTTTTGCTCA
CATGTTCTTTCCTGCGTTATCCCCTGATTCTGTGGATAACCGTATTACCGCCTTTGAGTGAGCTGATAC
Features (pLannotate 1.2.2; 12 found; start..end, strand, type, name):
      1..56      +  rep_origin     RSF ori (fragment): Plasmids containing the RSF 1030 origin of replication can be propagated in E. coli cells that contain additional plasmids with compatible origins.
     58..150     +  CDS            lacI (fragment): lac repressor; lacI; The lac repressor binds to the lac operator to inhibit transcription in E. coli. This inhibition can be relieved by adding lactose or isopropyl-β-D-thiogalactopyranoside (IPTG).
    163..184     +  protein_bind   CAP binding site: CAP binding activates transcription in the presence of cAMP. E. coli catabolite activator protein
    199..229     +  promoter       lac promoter: promoter for the E. coli lac operon
    237..253     +  protein_bind   lac operator: The lac repressor binds to the lac operator to inhibit transcription in E. coli. This inhibition can be relieved by adding lactose or isopropyl-β-D-thiogalactopyranoside (IPTG). lac repressor encoded by lacI
    293..1009    +  CDS            EBFP1.2: EBFP1.2 is a basic (constitutively fluorescent) uv fluorescent protein published in 2007, derived from Aequorea victoria. It has high acid sensitivity.
   1026..1043    +  misc_feature   MCS (fragment): pUC18/19 multiple cloning site
   1046..1200    +  CDS            lacZα (fragment): LacZα fragment of β-galactosidase; lacZ fragment
   1213..1536    +  CDS            tnpA (fragment): TN5P_ECOLX - Also known as tnp. Experimental evidence at protein level: Swiss-Prot protein existence level 1. Mediates transposition of transposon Tn5 by a 'cut and paste' mechanism. First, the monomeric transposase binds the 19 bp inverted DNA repeats flanking the transposon. Then, dimerization of the DNA- bound transposase creates a synaptic DNA complex. After nicking of the first DNA strand, excision of the transposon proceeds through a series of intermediates. The transposase then mediates the insertion of the transposon at a new site by strand transfer. The activity of the wild- type tran
   1568..2359    +  CDS            neo: KKA2_KLEPN - Also known as kan, nptII. Experimental evidence at protein level: Swiss-Prot protein existence level 1. Resistance to kanamycin, neomycin, paromomycin, ribostamycin, butirosin and gentamicin B. From Klebsiella pneumoniae.
   2383..2535    +  CDS            ble (fragment): BLE_KLEPN - Experimental evidence at protein level: Swiss-Prot protein existence level 1. Binding protein with a strong affinity to the bleomycin family of antibiotics. Binds to CL990; an antimitotic-antibiotic compound. From Klebsiella pneumoniae.
   2646..3234    +  rep_origin     ori: high-copy-number ColE1/pMB1/pBR322/pUC origin of replication
