[The description below was written by a language model from this plasmid's Addgene catalogue record and pLannotate feature annotations shown in this document.]
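Description:
pUS252 is a small (about 3.4 kb) high-copy bacterial expression plasmid built on the pK18 backbone, carrying a synthetic "Free Use GFP" (fuGFP) gene for expression in E. coli. It replicates from a ColE1/pUC-type origin and is selected with kanamycin through the Tn5-derived neo (nptII) gene. The feature table also picks up short remnants flanking that marker (fragments of the Tn5 transposase and of the bleomycin-binding ble gene). These are leftovers of the resistance cassette's origin rather than functional parts. A very short match to an RSF origin and a lacI fragment are likewise only partial hits, so no intact lac repressor is encoded on the plasmid.

The roughly 740 bp fuGFP insert lies downstream of the CAP binding site, lac promoter and lac operator, in the position of the pUC-style polylinker, with residual multiple cloning site and lacZα sequence following it. The automated annotation labels this open reading frame as EBFP1.2. That is the closest Aequorea victoria-derived match in the annotation database, while the catalogue entry identifies the gene as fuGFP. Although the lac operator is present, the depositors describe expression as constitutive, which is consistent with a high-copy plasmid lacking a full lacI gene.

The gene is bracketed by sets of preserved restriction sites (BamHI, EcoRI, XbaI, XhoI and NdeI upstream; HindIII, PstI, SphI and NheI downstream) and by M13 forward and reverse primer sites. The plasmid is therefore intended mainly as a modular template, from which fuGFP can be excised or amplified and moved into other backbones, and it also serves as a simple fluorescent reporter in E. coli. The depositors note that high-copy GFP plasmids can in principle lose or delete the insert, though they have not seen this with pUS252.
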