Addgene plasmid #127674: pUS252
Purpose: Expresses fuGFP constitutively in E.coli cells. Designed to act as modular template for cutting out or amplifying fuGFP to place in other plasmid backbones
Depositing lab: Nicholas Coleman & Mark Somerville.
Backbone
  Vector backbone: pK18
  Backbone size w/o insert (bp): 2620
  Total vector size (bp): 3359
  Vector type: Bacterial Expression
Growth in bacteria
  Bacterial resistance: Kanamycin, 50 μg/mL
  Growth temperature: 37°C
  Growth strain: DH5alpha
  Growth instructions: Based on what we know from other high-copy GFP-expressing vectors, there is a chance of vector instability (deletions / loss of GFP gene), although we havent seen this for this plasmid. Reducing growth temperature to 30 C can help to prevent this, since it lowers the copy number of the plasmid.
  Copy number: High Copy
Gene/Insert
  Gene/Insert name: Free Use GFP (fuGFP)
  Species: Synthetic
  Insert size (bp): 739
  Promoter: lac
  Cloning method: Restriction Enzyme; 5′ cloning site BamHI, EcoRI, XbaI, XhoI, NdeI (not destroyed); 3′ cloning site HindIII, PstI, SphI, NheI (not destroyed)
  Sequencing primers: 5′ M13 rev; 3′ M13 fwd
Terms and licenses: Academic/Nonprofit Terms; Industry Terms: Not Available to Industry
Depositor comments: The creators (Nick Coleman & Mark Somerville) request that their work is cited once published. Please follow Addgene's "How to Cite" guidelines below.
How to cite: pUS252 was a gift from Nicholas Coleman & Mark Somerville (Addgene plasmid # 127674 ; http://n2t.net/addgene:127674 ; RRID:Addgene_127674)
